Addgene plasmid #36320: pcDNA-ZapCY2
Depositing lab: Amy Palmer. Depositing organization: University of Colorado, Boulder. Publication: Measuring steady-state and dynamic endoplasmic reticulum and Golgi Zn2+ with genetically encoded sensors. Qin Y, Dittmer PJ, Park JG, Jansen KB, Palmer AE. Proc Natl Acad Sci U S A. 2011 May 3;108(18):7351-6. Epub 2011 Apr 18. 10.1073/pnas.1015686108 PubMed 21502528.
Backbone
  Vector backbone: pcDNA3.1(+)
  Backbone manufacturer: Invitrogen
  Backbone size w/o insert (bp): 5500
  Total vector size (bp): 7100
  Vector type: Mammalian Expression
  Selectable markers: Neomycin (select with G418)
Growth in bacteria
  Bacterial resistance: Ampicillin, 100 μg/mL
  Growth temperature: 37°C
  Growth strain: DH10B
  Copy number: High Copy
Gene/Insert
  Gene/Insert name: ZapCY2 high affinity Zn(II) sensor
  Species: Synthetic
  Insert size (bp): 1626
  Mutation: see comment
  Promoter: CMV
  Cloning method: Restriction Enzyme; 5′ cloning site BamHI (not destroyed); 3′ cloning site EcoRI (not destroyed)
  Sequencing primers: 5′ T7 Forward; 3′ BGH Reverse
Terms and licenses: Academic/Nonprofit Terms; Industry Terms: Not Available to Industry
Depositor comments: Second generation genetically encoded, ratiometric, fluorescent biosensor. Zn(II)-binding domain derived from the first 2 zinc fingers of Zap 1 from Saccharomyces cerevisiae. Contains truncated CFP and Citrine fluorescent proteins. ZapCY2 is derived from ZapCY1. The first cysteine in each zinc finger is mutated to histidine.
How to cite: pcDNA-ZapCY2 was a gift from Amy Palmer (Addgene plasmid # 36320 ; http://n2t.net/addgene:36320 ; RRID:Addgene_36320)
