[The description below was written by a language model from this plasmid's Addgene catalogue record.]
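Description:
pcDNA-ZapCY2 is a mammalian expression plasmid built on the pcDNA3.1(+) backbone, about 7.1 kb in total, that encodes a genetically encoded fluorescent sensor for zinc ions. It is maintained in E. coli as a high-copy plasmid under ampicillin selection, and it carries a neomycin resistance marker so that transfected mammalian cells can be selected with G418 to obtain stable expressors. The roughly 1.6 kb synthetic insert sits between BamHI and EcoRI sites, both retained, and is transcribed from the CMV promoter. The listed T7 forward and BGH reverse sequencing primers reflect the standard flanking elements of this backbone.

The ZapCY2 insert is a second-generation ratiometric biosensor in which a Zn(II)-binding domain, taken from the first two zinc fingers of the Saccharomyces cerevisiae transcription factor Zap1, is combined with a truncated CFP and the yellow fluorescent protein Citrine. In sensors of this design, metal binding changes the conformation of the zinc finger region and so alters energy transfer between the cyan donor and yellow acceptor, allowing zinc levels to be read out as an emission ratio rather than an absolute intensity. ZapCY2 is derived from ZapCY1 by mutating the first cysteine in each zinc finger to histidine, which changes the metal-coordinating residues. The catalogue entry labels the insert a high-affinity Zn(II) sensor but gives no binding constants. No organelle-targeting sequence is recorded for this version. The associated work used this sensor family for live-cell imaging of steady-state and dynamic zinc, including in the endoplasmic reticulum and Golgi.
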