>Addgene plasmid #36320 | pcDNA-ZapCY2 | depositor partial sequence | sequence record 45452 | ZapCY2
ATGGTGAGCAAGGGCGAGGAGCTGTTCACCGGGGTGGTGCCCATCCTGGTCGAGCTGGACGGCGACGTAA
ACGGCCACAGGTTCAGCGTGTCCGGCGAGGGCGAGGGCGATGCCACCTACGGCAAGCTGACCCTGAAGTT
CATCTGCACCACCGGCAAGCTGCCCGTGCCCTGGCCCACCCTCGTGACCACCCTGACCTGGGGCGTGCAG
TGCTTCAGCCGCTACCCCGACCACATGAAGCAGCACGACTTCTTCAAGTCCGCCATGCCCGAAGGCTACG
TCCAGGAGCGTACCATCTTCTTCAAGGACGACGGCAACTACAAGACCCGCGCCGAGGTGAAGTTCGAGGG
CGACACCCTGGTGAACCGCATCGAGCTGAAGGGCATCGACTTCAAGGAGGACGGCAACATCCTGGGGCAC
AAGCTGGAGTACAACTACATCAGCCACAACGTCTATATCACCGCCGACAAGCAGAAGAACGGCATCAAGG
CCCACTTCAAGATCCGCCACAACATCGAGGACGGCAGCGTGCAGCTCGCCGACCACTACCAGCAGAACAC
CCCCATCGGCGACGGCCCCGTGCTGCTGCCCGACAACCACTACCTGAGCACCCAGTCCGCCCTGAGCAAA
GACCCCAACGAGAAGCGCGATCACATGGTCCTGCTGGAGTTCGTGACCGCCGCCCGCATGCATAAAAACA
ATGACTTAAAACACAAATGGAAAGAATGTCCTGAGTCTTGTAGCTCACTATTTGACCTACAAAGACATCT
TTTGAAGGATCATGTCTCTCAAGATTTCAAACACCCTATGGAACCATTAGCTCATAATTGGGAGGACTGT
GATTTCCTTGGAGATGATACATGTTCCATAGTGAACCATATTAATTGTCAACATGGTATCGAGCTCATGG
TGAGCAAGGGCGAGGAGCTGTTCACCGGGGTGGTGCCCATCCTGGTCGAGCTGGACGGCGACGTAAACGG
CCACAAGTTCAGCGTGTCCGGCGAGGGCGAGGGCGATGCCACCTACGGCAAGCTGACCCTGAAGTTCATC
TGCACCACCGGCAAGCTGCCCGTGCCCTGGCCCACCCTCGTGACCACCTTCGGCTACGGCCTGATGTGCT
TCGCCCGCTACCCCGACCACATGAAGCAGCACGACTTCTTCAAGTCCGCCATGCCCGAAGGCTACGTCCA
GGAGCGCACCATCTTCTTCAAGGACGACGGCAACTACAAGACCCGCGCCGAGGTGAAGTTCGAGGGCGAC
ACCCTGGTGAACCGCATCGAGCTGAAGGGCATCGACTTCAAGGAGGACGGCAACATCCTGGGGCACAAGC
TGGAGTACAACTACAACAGCCACAACGTCTATATCATGGCCGACAAGCAGAAGAACGGCATCAAGGTGAA
CTTCAAGATCCGCCACAACATCGAGGACGGCAGCGTGCAGCTCGCCGACCACTACCAGCAGAACACCCCC
ATCGGCGACGGCCCCGTGCTGCTGCCCGACAACCACTACCTGAGCTACCAGTCCGCCCTGAGCAAAGACC
CCAACGAGAAGCGCGATCACATGGTCCTGCTGGAGTTCGTGACCGCCGCCGGGATCACTCTCGGCATGGA
CGAGCTCTACAAGTAA
