>Addgene plasmid #36320 | pcDNA-ZapCY2 | addgene partial sequence | sequence record 47023 | T7 5'-TAATACGACTCACTATAGGG-3'
GGTCCGAGCTCGGATCCCATGGTGAGCAAGGGCGAGGAGCTGTTCACCGGGGTGGTGCCCATCCTGGTCG
AGCTGGACGGCGACGTAAACGGCCACAGGTTCAGCGTGTCCGGCGAGGGCGAGGGCGATGCCACCTACGG
CAAGCTGACCCTGAAGTTCATCTGCACCACCGGCAAGCTGCCCGTGCCCTGGCCCACCCTCGTGACCACC
CTGACCTGGGGCGTGCAGTGCTTCAGCCGCTACCCCGACCACATGAAGCAGCACGACTTCTTCAAGTCCG
CCATGCCCGAAGGCTACGTCCAGGAGCGTACCATCTTCTTCAAGGACGACGGCAACTACAAGACCCGCGC
CGAGGTGAAGTTCGAGGGCGACACCCTGGTGAACCGCATCGAGCTGAAGGGCATCGACTTCAAGGAGGAC
GGCAACATCCTGGGGCACAAGCTGGAGTACAACTACATCAGCCACAACGTCTATATCACCGCCGACAAGC
AGAAGAACGGCATCAAGGCCCACTTCAAGATCCGCCACAACATCGAGGACGGCAGCGTGCAGCTCGCCGA
CCACTACCAGCAGAACACCCCCATCGGCGACGGCCCCGTGCTGCTGCCCGACAACCACTACCTGAGCACC
CAGTCCGCCCTGAGCAAAGACCCCAACGAGAAGCGCGATCACATGGTCCTGCTGGAGTTCGTGACCGCCG
CCCGCATGCATAAAAACAATGACTTAAAACACAAATGGAAAGAATGTCCTGAGTCTTGTAGCTCACTATT
TGACCTACAAAGACATCTTTTGAAGGATCATGTCTCTCAAGATTTCAAACACCCTATGGAACCATTAGCT
CATAATTGGGAGGACTGTGATTTCCTTGGAGATGATACA
