>Addgene plasmid #36320 | pcDNA-ZapCY2 | addgene partial sequence | sequence record 47024 | BGH-rev 5'-TAGAAGGCACAGTCGAGG-3'
AGCGGCCGCCACTGTGCTGGATATCTGCAGAATTCTTACTTGTATAGCTCGTCCATGCCGAGAGTGATCC
CGGCGGCGGTCACGAACTCCAGCAGGACCATGTGATCGCGCTTCTCGTTGGGGTCTTTGCTCAGGGCGGA
CTGGTAGCTCAGGTAGTGGTTGTCGGGCAGCAGCACGGGGCCGTCGCCGATGGGGGTGTTCTGCTGGTAG
TGGTCGGCGAGCTGCACGCTGCCGTCCTCGATGTTGTGGCGGATCTTGAAGTTCACCTTGATGCCGTTCT
TCTGCTTGTCGGCCATGATATAGACGTTGTGGCTGTTGTAGTTGTACTCCAGCTTGTGCCCCAGGATGTT
GCCGTCCTCCTTGAAGTCGATGCCCTTCAGCTCGATGCGGTTCACCAGGGTGTCGCCCTCGAACTTCACC
TCGGCGCGGGTCTTGTAGTTGCCGTCGTCCTTGAAGAAGATGGTGCGCTCCTGGACGTAGCCTTCGGGCA
TGGCGGACTTGAAGAAGTCGTGCTGCTTCATGTGGTCGGGGTAGCGGGCGAAGCACATCAGGCCGTAGCC
GAAGGTGGTCACGAGGGTGGGCCAGGGCACGGGCAGCTTGCCGGTGGTGCAGATGAACTTCAGGGTCAGC
TTGCCGTAGGTGGCATCGCCCTCGCCCTCGCCGGACACGCTGAACTTGTGGCCGTTTACGTCGCCGTCCA
GCTCGACCAGGATGGGCACCACCCCGGTGAACAGCTCCTCGCCCTTGCTCACCATGAGCTCGATACCATG
TTGACAATTAATATGGTTCACTATGGAACATGTA
